>Addgene plasmid #65702 | pYNL-C1_H2B | addgene full sequence | sequence record 115512 | Addgene assembled full plasmid sequence
TAGTTATTAATAGTAATCAATTACGGGGTCATTAGTTCATAGCCCATATATGGAGTTCCGCGTTACATAA
CTTACGGTAAATGGCCCGCCTGGCTGACCGCCCAACGACCCCCGCCCATTGACGTCAATAATGACGTATG
TTCCCATAGTAACGCCAATAGGGACTTTCCATTGACGTCAATGGGTGGAGTATTTACGGTAAACTGCCCA
CTTGGCAGTACATCAAGTGTATCATATGCCAAGTACGCCCCCTATTGACGTCAATGACGGTAAATGGCCC
GCCTGGCATTATGCCCAGTACATGACCTTATGGGACTTTCCTACTTGGCAGTACATCTACGTATTAGTCA
TCGCTATTACCATGGTGATGCGGTTTTGGCAGTACATCAATGGGCGTGGATAGCGGTTTGACTCACGGGG
ATTTCCAAGTCTCCACCCCATTGACGTCAATGGGAGTTTGTTTTGGCACCAAAATCAACGGGACTTTCCA
AAATGTCGTAACAACTCCGCCCCATTGACGCAAATGGGCGGTAGGCGTGTACGGTGGGAGGTCTATATAA
GCAGAGCTGGTTTAGTGAACCGTCAGATCCGCTAGCGCCACCATGGTGAGCAAGGGCGAGGAGCTGTTCA
CCGGGGTGGTGCCCATCCTGGTCGAGCTGGACGGCGACGTAAACGGCCACAAGTTCAGCGTGTCCGGCGA
GGGCGAGGGCGATGCCACCTACGGCAAGCTGACCCTGAAGCTGATCTGCACCACCGGCAAGCTGCCCGTG
CCCTGGCCCACCCTCGTGACCACCCTGGGCTACGGCCTGCAGTGCTTCGCCCGCTACCCCGACCACATGA
AGCAGCACGACTTCTTCAAGTCCGCCATGCCCGAAGGCTACGTCCAGGAGCGCACCATCTTCTTCAAGGA
CGACGGCAACTACAAGACCCGCGCCGAGGTGAAGTTCGAGGGCGACACCCTGGTGAACCGCATCGAGCTG
AAGGGCATCGACTTCAAGGAGGACGGCAACATCCTGGGGCACAAGCTGGAGTACAACTACAACAGCCACA
ACGTCTATATCACCGCCGACAAGCAGAAGAACGGCATCAAGGCCAACTTCAAGATCCGCCACAACATCGA
GGACGGCGGCGTGCAGCTCGCCGACCACTACCAGCAGAACACCCCCATCGGCGACGGCCCCGTGCTGCTG
CCCGACAACCACTACCTGAGCTACCAGTCCAAGCTGAGCAAAGACCCCAACGAGAAGCGCGATCACATGG
TCCTGCTGGAGTTCGTGACCGCCGCCGGGGGTACCAAGGTGTACGACCCCGAGCAGAGGAAGAGGATGAT
CACCGGCCCCCAGTGGTGGGCCAGGTGCAAGCAGATGAACGTGCTGGACAGCTTCATCAACTACTACGAC
AGCGAGAAGCACGCCGAGAACGCCGTGATCTTCCTGCACGGCAACGCCACTAGCAGCTACCTGTGGAGGC
ACGTGGTGCCCCACATCGAGCCCGTGGCCAGGTGCATCATCCCCGATCTGATCGGCATGGGCAAGAGCGG
CAAGAGCGGCAACGGCAGCTACAGGCTGCTGGACCACTACAAGTACCTGACCGCCTGGTTCGAGCTTCTG
AACCTGCCCAAGAAGATCATCTTCGTGGGCCACGACTGGGGCGCCGCCCTGGCCTTCCACTACGCCTACG
AGCACCAGGACAGGATCAAGGCCATCGTGCACATGGAGAGCGTGGTGGACGTGATCGAGAGCTGGGACGA
GTGGCCAGACATCGAGGAGGACATCGCCCTGATCAAGAGCGAGGAGGGCGAGAAGATGGTGCTGGAGAAC
AACTTCTTCGTGGAGACCGTGCTGCCCAGCAAGATCATGAGAAAGCTGGAGCCCGAGGAGTTCGCCGCCT
ACCTGGAGCCCTTCAAGGAGAAGGGCGAGGTGAGAAGACCCACCCTGAGCTGGCCCAGAGAGATCCCCCT
GGTGAAGGGCGGCAAGCCCGACGTGGTGCAGATCGTGAGAAACTACAACGCCTACCTGAGAGCCAGCGAC
GACCTGCCCAAGCTGTTCATCGAGGGCGACCCCGGCTTCTTCAGCAACGCCATCGTGGAGGGCGCCAAGA
AGTTCCCCAACACCGAGTTCGTGAAGGTGAAGGGCCTGCACTTCCTCCAGGAGGACGCCCCCGACGAGAT
GGGCAAGTACATCAAGAGCTTCGTGGAGAGAGTGCTGAAGAACGAGCAGTCCGGACTCAGATCTCGAGCT
CAAGCTTCGAATTCCATG
[375 nt withheld, positions 2259-2633]
TAAGTCGACCTAGCGACGGTACCGCGGGCCCGGGATCCACCGGATCTAGATAACTGATCATAATCAGCCA
TACCACATTTGTAGAGGTTTTACTTGCTTTAAAAAACCTCCCACACCTCCCCCTGAACCTGAAACATAAA
ATGAATGCAATTGTTGTTGTTAACTTGTTTATTGCAGCTTATAATGGTTACAAATAAAGCAATAGCATCA
CAAATTTCACAAATAAAGCATTTTTTTCACTGCATTCTAGTTGTGGTTTGTCCAAACTCATCAATGTATC
TTAACGCGTAAATTGTAAGCGTTAATATTTTGTTAAAATTCGCGTTAAATTTTTGTTAAATCAGCTCATT
TTTTAACCAATAGGCCGAAATCGGCAAAATCCCTTATAAATCAAAAGAATAGACCGAGATAGGGT
[37 nt withheld, positions 3049-3085]
AAAGAACGTGGACTCCAACGTCAAAGG
[49 nt withheld, positions 3113-3161]
T
[91 nt withheld, positions 3163-3253]
G
[124 nt withheld, positions 3255-3378]
CAGGTGGCACTTTTCGGGGAAATGTGCGCGGAACCCCTATTTGTTTATTTTTCTAAATACATTCAAATAT
GTATCCGCTCATGAGACAATAACCCTGATAAATGCTTCAATAATATTGAAAAAGGAAGAGTCCTGAGGCG
GAAAGAACCAGCTGTGGAATGTGTGTCAGTTAGGGTGTGGAAAGTCCCCAGGCTCCCCAGCAGGCAGAAG
TATGCAAAGCATGCATCTCAATTAGTCAGCAACCAGGTGTGGAAAGTCCCCAGGCTCCCCAGCAGGCAGA
AGTATGCAAAGCATGCATCTCAATTAGTCAGCAACCATAGTCCCGCCCCTAACTCCGCCCATCCCGCCCC
TAACTCCGCCCAGTTCCGCCCATTCTCCGCCCCATGGCTGACTAATTTTTTTTATTTATGCAGAGGCCGA
GGCCGCCTCGGCCTCTGAGCTATTCCAGAAGTAGTGAGGAGGCTTTTTTGGAGGCCTAGGCTTTTGCAAA
GATCGATCAAGAGACAGGATGAGGATCGTTTCGCATGATTGAACAAGATGGATTGCACGCAGGTTCTCCG
GCCGCTTGGGTGGAGAGGCTATTCGGCTATGACTGGGCACAACAGACAATCGGCTGCTCTGATGCCGCCG
TGTTCCGGCTGTCAGCGCAGGGGCGCCCGGTTCTTTTTGTCAAGACCGACCTGTCCGGTGCCCTGAATGA
ACTGCAAGACGAGGCAGCGCGGCTATCGTGGCTGGCCACGACGGGCGTTCCTTGCGCAGCTGTGCTCGAC
GTTGTCACTGAAGCGGGAAGGGACTGGCTGCTATTGGGCGAAGTGCCGGGGCAGGATCTCCTGTCATCTC
ACCTTGCTCCTGCCGAGAAAGTATCCATCATGGCTGATGCAATGCGGCGGCTGCATACGCTTGATCCGGC
TACCTGCCCATTCGACCACCAAGCGAAACATCGCATCGAGCGAGCACGTACTCGGATGGAAGCCGGTCTT
GTCGATCAGGATGATCTGGACGAAGAGCATCAGGGGCTCGCGCCAGCCGAACTGTTCGCCAGGCTCAAGG
CGAGCATGCCCGACGGCGAGGATCTCGTCGTGACCCATGGCGATGCCTGCTTGCCGAATATCATGGTGGA
AAATGGCCGCTTTTCTGGATTCATCGACTGTGGCCGGCTGGGTGTGGCGGACCGCTATCAGGACATAGCG
TTGGCTACCCGTGATATTGCTGAAGAGCTTGGCGGCGAATGGGCTGACCGCTTCCTCGTGCTTTACGGTA
TCGCCGCTCCCGATTCGCAGCGCATCGCCTTCTATCGCCTTCTTGACGAGTTCTTCTGAGCGGGACTCTG
GGGTTCGAAATGACCGACCAAGCGACGCCCAACCTGCCATCACGAGATTTCGATTCCACCGCCGCCTTCT
ATGAAAGGTTGGGCTTCGGAATCGTTTTCCGGGACGCCGGCTGGATGATCCTCCAGCGCGGGGATCTCAT
GCTGGAGTTCTTCGCCCACCCTAGGGGGAGGCTAACTGAAACACGGAAGGAGACAATACCGGAAGGAACC
CGCGCTATGACGGCAATAAAAAGACAGAATAAAACGCACGGTGTTGGGTCGTTTGTTCATAAACGCGGGG
TTCGGTCCCAGGGCTGGCACTCTGTCGATACCCCACCGAGACCCCATTGGGGCCAATACGCCCGCGTTTC
TTCCTTTTCCCCACCCCACCCCCCAAGTTCGGGTGAAGGCCCAGGGCTCGCAGCCAACGTCGGGGCGGCA
GGCCCTGCCATAGCCTCAGGTTACTCATATATACTTTAGATTGATTTAAAACTTCATTTTTAATTTAAAA
GGATCTAGGTGAAGATCCTTTTTGATAATCTCATGACCAAAATCCCTTAACGTGAGTTTTCGTTCCACTG
AGCGTCAGACCCCGTAGAAAAGATCAAAGGATCTTCTTGAGATCCTTTTTTTCTGCGCGTAATCTGCTGC
TTGCAAACAAAAAAACCACCGCTACCAGCGGTGGTTTGTTTGCCGGATCAAGAGCTACCAACTCTTTTTC
CGAAGGTAACTGGCTTCAGCAGAGCGCAGATACCAAATACTGTCCTTCTAGTGTAGCCGTAGTTAGGCCA
CCACTTCAAGAACTCTGTAGCACCGCCTACATACCTCGCTCTGCTAATCCTGTTACCAGTGGCTGCTGCC
AGTGGCGATAAGTCGTGTCTTACCGGGTTGGACTCAAGACGATAGTTACCGGATAAGGCGCAGCGGTCGG
GCTGAACGGGGGGTTCGTGCACACAGCCCAGCTTGGAGCGAACGACCTACACCGAACTGAGATACCTACA
GCGTGAGCTATGAGAAAGCGCCACGCTTCCCGAAGGGAGAAAGGCGGACAGGTATCCGGTAAGCGGCAGG
GTCGGAACAGGAGAGCGCACGAGGGAGCTTCCAGGGGGAAACGCCTGGTATCTTTATAGTCCTGTCGGGT
TTCGCCACCTCTGACTTGAGCGTCGATTTTTGTGATGCTCGTCAGGGGGGCGGAGCCTATGGAAAAACGC
CAGCAACGCGGCCTTTTTACGGTTCCTGGCCTTTTGCTGGCCTTTTGCTCACATGTTCTTTCCTGCGTTA
TCCCCTGATTCTGTGGATAACCGTATTACCGCCATGCAT
Features (pLannotate 1.2.2; 17 found; start..end, strand, type, name):
     61..364     +  enhancer       CMV enhancer: human cytomegalovirus immediate early enhancer
    365..568     +  promoter       CMV promoter: human cytomegalovirus (CMV) immediate early promoter
    603..1295    +  CDS            mVenus: mVenus is a basic (constitutively fluorescent) yellow fluorescent protein published in 2006, derived from Aequorea victoria. It is reported to be a rapidly-maturing monomer with moderate acid sensitivity.
   1293..2219    +  CDS            LUCI_RENRE: Experimental evidence at protein level: Swiss-Prot protein existence level 1. Upon binding the substrate, the enzyme catalyzes an oxygenation, producing a very short-lived hydroperoxide that cyclizes into a dioxetanone structure, which collapses, releasing a CO(2) molecule. The spontaneous breakdown of the dioxetanone releases the energy (about 50 kcal/mole) that is necessary to generate the excited state of the coelenteramide product, which is the singlet form of the monoanion. In vivo the product undergoes the process of nonradiative energy transfer to an accessory protein, a green fluoresce
   2220..2254    +  misc_feature   MCS (fragment): multiple cloning site
   2256..2633    +  CDS            H2bc9 (sequence partly withheld): H2B1H_MOUSE - Also known as Hist1h2bh Experimental evidence at protein level: Swiss-Prot protein existence level 1. Core component of nucleosome. Nucleosomes wrap and compact DNA into chromatin, limiting DNA accessibility to the cellular machineries which require DNA as a template. Histones thereby play a central role in transcription regulation, DNA repair, DNA replication and chromosomal stability. DNA accessibility is regulated via a complex set of post-translational modifications of histones, also called histone code, and nucleosome remodeling. From Mus musculus (Mouse).
   2647..2671    +  misc_feature   MCS (fragment): multiple cloning site
   2688..2772    +  CDS            large T antigen (fragment): large T antigen from SV40 (simian virus 40)
   2795..2916    +  polyA_signal   SV40 poly(A) signal: SV40 polyadenylation signal
   2950..3378    -  rep_origin     f1 ori (sequence partly withheld): f1 bacteriophage origin of replication; arrow indicates direction of (+) strand synthesis
   3405..3509    +  promoter       AmpR promoter: bla
   3511..3868    +  promoter       SV40 promoter: SV40 enhancer and early promoter
   3903..4697    +  CDS            NeoR/KanR: aminoglycoside phosphotransferase from Tn5; aph(3')-II (or nptII); confers resistance to neomycin, kanamycin, and G418 (Geneticin®)
   4718..4870    +  CDS            ble (fragment): BLE_KLEPN - Experimental evidence at protein level: Swiss-Prot protein existence level 1. Binding protein with a strong affinity to the bleomycin family of antibiotics. Binds to CL990; an antimitotic-antibiotic compound. From Klebsiella pneumoniae.
   4929..4976    +  polyA_signal   HSV TK poly(A) signal: herpes simplex virus thymidine kinase polyadenylation signal (Cole and Stacy, 1985)
   5067..5083    -  polyA_signal   bGH poly(A) signal (fragment): bovine growth hormone polyadenylation signal
   5305..5893    +  rep_origin     ori: high-copy-number ColE1/pMB1/pBR322/pUC origin of replication
