[The description below was written by a language model from this plasmid's Addgene catalogue record and pLannotate feature annotations shown in this document.]
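Description:
pYNL-C1_H2B is a mammalian expression plasmid of about 6 kb built on the pYNL-C1 backbone, a C1-style fusion vector in which a gene of interest is cloned downstream of, and in frame with, the Yellow Nano-lantern (YNL) reporter. It is propagated in E. coli from a high-copy ColE1/pUC-type origin and also carries an f1 origin. A single NeoR/KanR (Tn5 aminoglycoside phosphotransferase) cassette serves both hosts. A bacterial bla-type promoter drives it for kanamycin selection in bacteria, and the adjacent SV40 enhancer/early promoter, with an HSV TK polyadenylation signal, drives it for G418 selection of stably transfected mammalian cells.

The payload is transcribed from the human CMV immediate-early enhancer and promoter and terminated by an SV40 poly(A) signal. The open reading frame begins with YNL, annotated as an mVenus yellow fluorescent protein joined directly to Renilla luciferase. In Nano-lantern designs, energy from luciferase-catalysed oxidation of its coelenterazine substrate is transferred to the fluorescent protein, giving bright yellow-shifted luminescence without excitation light. Histone H2B, an insert of roughly 400 bp cloned between EcoRI and SalI sites in the multiple cloning site, follows YNL, so the tag sits at the N terminus of the histone. The catalogue lists the insert as human. The automated annotation matched it to a mouse H2B entry, which probably reflects the strong conservation of this histone. Because H2B is a core nucleosome component, the fusion labels chromatin, and the construct suits luminescence imaging of nuclei in living cells, including multicolour imaging alongside other Nano-lantern colour variants.
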