Addgene plasmid #65702: pYNL-C1_H2B
Purpose: Expresses YNL-H2B in mammalian cells
Depositing lab: Yasushi Okada. Depositing organization: RIKEN Quantitative Biology Center (QBiC). Publication: Expanded palette of Nano-lanterns for real-time multicolor luminescence imaging. Takai A, Nakano M, Saito K, Haruno R, Watanabe TM, Ohyanagi T, Jin T, Okada Y, Nagai T. Proc Natl Acad Sci U S A. 2015 Apr 7;112(14):4352-6. doi: 10.1073/pnas.1418468112. Epub 2015 Mar 23. PubMed 25831507.
Backbone
  Vector backbone: pYNL-C1
  Backbone manufacturer: Addgene #64306
  Backbone size w/o insert (bp): 5600
  Total vector size (bp): 6000
  Vector type: Mammalian Expression, Luciferase
  Selectable markers: Neomycin (select with G418)
Growth in bacteria
  Bacterial resistance: Kanamycin, 50 μg/mL
  Growth temperature: 37°C
  Growth strain: DH5alpha
  Copy number: High Copy
Gene/Insert
  Gene/Insert name: histone H2B (alt name: H2B)
  Species: H. sapiens (human)
  Insert size (bp): 400
  Promoter: CMV
  Tag / fusion protein: YNL (N terminal on backbone)
  Cloning method: Restriction Enzyme; 5′ cloning site EcoRI (not destroyed); 3′ cloning site SalI (not destroyed)
  Sequencing primers: 5′ GAGTTCGTGAAGGTGAAGGGCC; 3′ EBV Reverse
Resource information
  A portion of this plasmid was derived from a plasmid made by: Nano-lantern/pcDNA3 (gifted from Dr Takeharu Nagai), Nano-lantern-H2B/pcDNA3 (Addgene #51971)
Terms and licenses: Academic/Nonprofit Terms; Industry Terms: Not Available to Industry
How to cite: pYNL-C1_H2B was a gift from Yasushi Okada (Addgene plasmid # 65702 ; http://n2t.net/addgene:65702 ; RRID:Addgene_65702)
