>Addgene plasmid #65702 | pYNL-C1_H2B | depositor partial sequence | sequence record 111676 | pYNL-C1
TAGTTATTAATAGTAATCAATTACGGGGTCATTAGTTCATAGCCCATATATGGAGTTCCGCGTTACATAA
CTTACGGTAAATGGCCCGCCTGGCTGACCGCCCAACGACCCCCGCCCATTGACGTCAATAATGACGTATG
TTCCCATAGTAACGCCAATAGGGACTTTCCATTGACGTCAATGGGTGGAGTATTTACGGTAAACTGCCCA
CTTGGCAGTACATCAAGTGTATCATATGCCAAGTACGCCCCCTATTGACGTCAATGACGGTAAATGGCCC
GCCTGGCATTATGCCCAGTACATGACCTTATGGGACTTTCCTACTTGGCAGTACATCTACGTATTAGTCA
TCGCTATTACCATGGTGATGCGGTTTTGGCAGTACATCAATGGGCGTGGATAGCGGTTTGACTCACGGGG
ATTTCCAAGTCTCCACCCCATTGACGTCAATGGGAGTTTGTTTTGGCACCAAAATCAACGGGACTTTCCA
AAATGTCGTAACAACTCCGCCCCATTGACGCAAATGGGCGGTAGGCGTGTACGGTGGGAGGTCTATATAA
GCAGAGCTGGTTTAGTGAACCGTCAGATCCGCTAGCGCCACCATGGTGAGCAAGGGCGAGGAGCTGTTCA
CCGGGGTGGTGCCCATCCTGGTCGAGCTGGACGGCGACGTAAACGGCCACAAGTTCAGCGTGTCCGGCGA
GGGCGAGGGCGATGCCACCTACGGCAAGCTGACCCTGAAGCTGATCTGCACCACCGGCAAGCTGCCCGTG
CCCTGGCCCACCCTCGTGACCACCCTGGGCTACGGCCTGCAGTGCTTCGCCCGCTACCCCGACCACATGA
AGCAGCACGACTTCTTCAAGTCCGCCATGCCCGAAGGCTACGTCCAGGAGCGCACCATCTTCTTCAAGGA
CGACGGCAACTACAAGACCCGCGCCGAGGTGAAGTTCGAGGGCGACACCCTGGTGAACCGCATCGAGCTG
AAGGGCATCGACTTCAAGGAGGACGGCAACATCCTGGGGCACAAGCTGGAGTACAACTACAACAGCCACA
ACGTCTATATCACCGCCGACAAGCAGAAGAACGGCATCAAGGCCAACTTCAAGATCCGCCACAACATCGA
GGACGGCGGCGTGCAGCTCGCCGACCACTACCAGCAGAACACCCCCATCGGCGACGGCCCCGTGCTGCTG
CCCGACAACCACTACCTGAGCTACCAGTCCAAGCTGAGCAAAGACCCCAACGAGAAGCGCGATCACATGG
TCCTGCTGGAGTTCGTGACCGCCGCCGGGGGTACCAAGGTGTACGACCCCGAGCAGAGGAAGAGGATGAT
CACCGGCCCCCAGTGGTGGGCCAGGTGCAAGCAGATGAACGTGCTGGACAGCTTCATCAACTACTACGAC
AGCGAGAAGCACGCCGAGAACGCCGTGATCTTCCTGCACGGCAACGCCACTAGCAGCTACCTGTGGAGGC
ACGTGGTGCCCCACATCGAGCCCGTGGCCAGGTGCATCATCCCCGATCTGATCGGCATGGGCAAGAGCGG
CAAGAGCGGCAACGGCAGCTACAGGCTGCTGGACCACTACAAGTACCTGACCGCCTGGTTCGAGCTTCTG
AACCTGCCCAAGAAGATCATCTTCGTGGGCCACGACTGGGGCGCCGCCCTGGCCTTCCACTACGCCTACG
AGCACCAGGACAGGATCAAGGCCATCGTGCACATGGAGAGCGTGGTGGACGTGATCGAGAGCTGGGACGA
GTGGCCAGACATCGAGGAGGACATCGCCCTGATCAAGAGCGAGGAGGGCGAGAAGATGGTGCTGGAGAAC
AACTTCTTCGTGGAGACCGTGCTGCCCAGCAAGATCATGAGAAAGCTGGAGCCCGAGGAGTTCGCCGCCT
ACCTGGAGCCCTTCAAGGAGAAGGGCGAGGTGAGAAGACCCACCCTGAGCTGGCCCAGAGAGATCCCCCT
GGTGAAGGGCGGCAAGCCCGACGTGGTGCAGATCGTGAGAAACTACAACGCCTACCTGAGAGCCAGCGAC
GACCTGCCCAAGCTGTTCATCGAGGGCGACCCCGGCTTCTTCAGCAACGCCATCGTGGAGGGCGCCAAGA
AGTTCCCCAACACCGAGTTCGTGAAGGTGAAGGGCCTGCACTTCCTCCAGGAGGACGCCCCCGACGAGAT
GGGCAAGTACATCAAGAGCTTCGTGGAGAGAGTGCTGAAGAACGAGCAGTCCGGACTCAGATCTCGAGCT
CAAGCTTCGAATTCTGCAGTCGACGGTACCGCGGGCCCGGGATCCACCGGATCTAGATAACTGATCATAA
TCAGCCATACCACATTTGTAGAGGTTTTACTTGCTTTAAAAAACCTCCCACACCTCCCCCTGAACCTGAA
ACATAAAATGAATGCAATTGTTGTTGTTAACTTGTTTATTGCAGCTTATAATGGTTACAAATAAAGCAAT
AGCATCACAAATTTCACAAATAAAGCATTTTTTTCACTGCATTCTAGTTGTGGTTTGTCCAAACTCATCA
ATGTATCTTAACGCGTAAATTGTAAGCGTTAATATTTTGTTAAAATTCGCGTTAAATTTTTGTTAAATCA
GCTCATTTTTTAACCAATAGGCCGAAATCGGCAAAATCCCTTATAAATCAAAAGAATAGACCGAGATAGG
GT
[37 nt withheld, positions 2663-2699]
AAAGAACGTGGACTCCAACGTCAAAGG
[49 nt withheld, positions 2727-2775]
T
[91 nt withheld, positions 2777-2867]
G
[124 nt withheld, positions 2869-2992]
CAGGTGGCACTTTTCGGGGAAATGTGCGCGGAACCCCTATTTGTTTATTTTTCTAAATACATTCAAATAT
GTATCCGCTCATGAGACAATAACCCTGATAAATGCTTCAATAATATTGAAAAAGGAAGAGTCCTGAGGCG
GAAAGAACCAGCTGTGGAATGTGTGTCAGTTAGGGTGTGGAAAGTCCCCAGGCTCCCCAGCAGGCAGAAG
TATGCAAAGCATGCATCTCAATTAGTCAGCAACCAGGTGTGGAAAGTCCCCAGGCTCCCCAGCAGGCAGA
AGTATGCAAAGCATGCATCTCAATTAGTCAGCAACCATAGTCCCGCCCCTAACTCCGCCCATCCCGCCCC
TAACTCCGCCCAGTTCCGCCCATTCTCCGCCCCATGGCTGACTAATTTTTTTTATTTATGCAGAGGCCGA
GGCCGCCTCGGCCTCTGAGCTATTCCAGAAGTAGTGAGGAGGCTTTTTTGGAGGCCTAGGCTTTTGCAAA
GATCGATCAAGAGACAGGATGAGGATCGTTTCGCATGATTGAACAAGATGGATTGCACGCAGGTTCTCCG
GCCGCTTGGGTGGAGAGGCTATTCGGCTATGACTGGGCACAACAGACAATCGGCTGCTCTGATGCCGCCG
TGTTCCGGCTGTCAGCGCAGGGGCGCCCGGTTCTTTTTGTCAAGACCGACCTGTCCGGTGCCCTGAATGA
ACTGCAAGACGAGGCAGCGCGGCTATCGTGGCTGGCCACGACGGGCGTTCCTTGCGCAGCTGTGCTCGAC
GTTGTCACTGAAGCGGGAAGGGACTGGCTGCTATTGGGCGAAGTGCCGGGGCAGGATCTCCTGTCATCTC
ACCTTGCTCCTGCCGAGAAAGTATCCATCATGGCTGATGCAATGCGGCGGCTGCATACGCTTGATCCGGC
TACCTGCCCATTCGACCACCAAGCGAAACATCGCATCGAGCGAGCACGTACTCGGATGGAAGCCGGTCTT
GTCGATCAGGATGATCTGGACGAAGAGCATCAGGGGCTCGCGCCAGCCGAACTGTTCGCCAGGCTCAAGG
CGAGCATGCCCGACGGCGAGGATCTCGTCGTGACCCATGGCGATGCCTGCTTGCCGAATATCATGGTGGA
AAATGGCCGCTTTTCTGGATTCATCGACTGTGGCCGGCTGGGTGTGGCGGACCGCTATCAGGACATAGCG
TTGGCTACCCGTGATATTGCTGAAGAGCTTGGCGGCGAATGGGCTGACCGCTTCCTCGTGCTTTACGGTA
TCGCCGCTCCCGATTCGCAGCGCATCGCCTTCTATCGCCTTCTTGACGAGTTCTTCTGAGCGGGACTCTG
GGGTTCGAAATGACCGACCAAGCGACGCCCAACCTGCCATCACGAGATTTCGATTCCACCGCCGCCTTCT
ATGAAAGGTTGGGCTTCGGAATCGTTTTCCGGGACGCCGGCTGGATGATCCTCCAGCGCGGGGATCTCAT
GCTGGAGTTCTTCGCCCACCCTAGGGGGAGGCTAACTGAAACACGGAAGGAGACAATACCGGAAGGAACC
CGCGCTATGACGGCAATAAAAAGACAGAATAAAACGCACGGTGTTGGGTCGTTTGTTCATAAACGCGGGG
TTCGGTCCCAGGGCTGGCACTCTGTCGATACCCCACCGAGACCCCATTGGGGCCAATACGCCCGCGTTTC
TTCCTTTTCCCCACCCCACCCCCCAAGTTCGGGTGAAGGCCCAGGGCTCGCAGCCAACGTCGGGGCGGCA
GGCCCTGCCATAGCCTCAGGTTACTCATATATACTTTAGATTGATTTAAAACTTCATTTTTAATTTAAAA
GGATCTAGGTGAAGATCCTTTTTGATAATCTCATGACCAAAATCCCTTAACGTGAGTTTTCGTTCCACTG
AGCGTCAGACCCCGTAGAAAAGATCAAAGGATCTTCTTGAGATCCTTTTTTTCTGCGCGTAATCTGCTGC
TTGCAAACAAAAAAACCACCGCTACCAGCGGTGGTTTGTTTGCCGGATCAAGAGCTACCAACTCTTTTTC
CGAAGGTAACTGGCTTCAGCAGAGCGCAGATACCAAATACTGTCCTTCTAGTGTAGCCGTAGTTAGGCCA
CCACTTCAAGAACTCTGTAGCACCGCCTACATACCTCGCTCTGCTAATCCTGTTACCAGTGGCTGCTGCC
AGTGGCGATAAGTCGTGTCTTACCGGGTTGGACTCAAGACGATAGTTACCGGATAAGGCGCAGCGGTCGG
GCTGAACGGGGGGTTCGTGCACACAGCCCAGCTTGGAGCGAACGACCTACACCGAACTGAGATACCTACA
GCGTGAGCTATGAGAAAGCGCCACGCTTCCCGAAGGGAGAAAGGCGGACAGGTATCCGGTAAGCGGCAGG
GTCGGAACAGGAGAGCGCACGAGGGAGCTTCCAGGGGGAAACGCCTGGTATCTTTATAGTCCTGTCGGGT
TTCGCCACCTCTGACTTGAGCGTCGATTTTTGTGATGCTCGTCAGGGGGGCGGAGCCTATGGAAAAACGC
CAGCAACGCGGCCTTTTTACGGTTCCTGGCCTTTTGCTGGCCTTTTGCTCACATGTTCTTTCCTGCGTTA
TCCCCTGATTCTGTGGATAACCGTATTACCGCCATGCAT
