>Addgene plasmid #65702 | pYNL-C1_H2B | addgene partial sequence | sequence record 115510 | CMV-F 5'-CGCAAATGGGCGGTAGGCGTG-3'
CTATATAAGCAGAGCTGGTTTAGTGAACCGTCAGATCCGCTAGCGCCACCATGGTGAGCAAGGGCGAGGA
GCTGTTCACCGGGGTGGTGCCCATCCTGGTCGAGCTGGACGGCGACGTAAACGGCCACAAGTTCAGCGTG
TCCGGCGAGGGCGAGGGCGATGCCACCTACGGCAAGCTGACCCTGAAGCTGATCTGCACCACCGGCAAGC
TGCCCGTGCCCTGGCCCACCCTCGTGACCACCCTGGGCTACGGCCTGCAGTGCTTCGCCCGCTACCCCGA
CCACATGAAGCAGCACGACTTCTTCAAGTCCGCCATGCCCGAAGGCTACGTCCAGGAGCGCACCATCTTC
TTCAAGGACGACGGCAACTACAAGACCCGCGCCGAGGTGAAGTTCGAGGGCGACACCCTGGTGAACCGCA
TCGAGCTGAAGGGCATCGACTTCAAGGAGGACGGCAACATCCTGGGGCACAAGCTGGAGTACAACTACAA
CAGCCACAACGTCTATATCACCGCCGACAAGCAGAAGAACGGCATCAAGGCCAACTTCAAGATCCGCCAC
AACATCGAGGACGGCGGCGTGCAGCTCGCCGACCACTACCAGCAGAACACCCCCATCGGCGACGGCCCCG
TGCTGCTGCCCGACAACCACTACCTGAGCTACCAGTCCAAGCTGAGCAAAGACCCCAACGAGAAGCGCGA
TCACATGGTCCTGCTGGAGTTCGTGACCGCCGCCGGGGGTACCAAGGTGTACGACCCCGAGCAGAGGAAG
AGGATGATCACCGGCCCCCAGTGGTGGGCCAGGTGCAAGCAGATGAACGTGCTGGACAGCTTCATCAACT
ACTACGACAGCGAGAAGCACGCCGAGAACGCCGTGATCTTCCTGCACGGCAACGCCACTAGCAGCTACCT
GTGGAGGCACGTGGTGCCCCACATCGAGCCCGTGGCCAGGTGCATCATCCCCGATCTGATCGGCATGGGC
AAGAGCGGCAAGAGCGGCAACGGCAGCTACAGGCTGCTGGACCACTACAAGTACCTGACCG
