>Addgene plasmid #65702 | pYNL-C1_H2B | addgene partial sequence | sequence record 115511 | SV40pA-R 5'-GAAATTTGTGATGCTATTGC-3'
TTATAAGCTGCAATAAACAAGTTAACAACAACAATTGCATTCATTTTATGTTTCAGGTTCAGGGGGAGGT
GTGGGAGGTTTTTTAAAGCAAGTAAAACCTCTACAAATGTGGTATGGCTGATTATGATCAGTTATCTAGA
TCCGGTGGATCCCGGGCCCGCGGTACCGTCGCTAGGTCGACTTA
[375 nt withheld, positions 185-559]
CATGGAATTCGAAGCTTGAGCTCGAGATCTGAGTCCGGACTGCTCGTTCTTCAGCACTCTCTCCACGAAG
CTCTTGATGTACTTGCCCATCTCGTCGGGGGCGTCCTCCTGGAGGAAGTGCAGGCCCTTCACCTTCACGA
ACTCGGTGTTGGGGAACTTCTTGGCGCCCTCCACGATGGCGTTGCTGAAGAAGCCGGGGTCGCCCTCGAT
GAACAGCTTGGGCAGGTCGTCGCTGGCTCTCAGGTAGGCGTTGTAGTTTCTCACGATCTGCACCACGTCG
GGCTTGCCGCCCTTCACCAGGGGGATCTCTCTGGGCCAGCTCAGGGTGGGTCTTCTCACCTCGCCCTTCT
CCTTGAAGGGCTCCAGGTAGGCGGCGAACTCCTCGGGCTCCAGCTTTCTCATGATCTTGCTGGGCAGCAC
GGTCTCCACGA
